Addgene plasmid #29047: pEMS1125
Purpose: Expression of the eGFP reporter gene was not detected in the brain and eye.
Depositing lab: Elizabeth Simpson. Publication: A regulatory toolbox of MiniPromoters to drive selective expression in the brain. Portales-Casamar E, Swanson DJ, Liu L, de Leeuw CN, Banks KG, Ho Sui SJ, Fulton DL, Ali J, Amirabbasi M, Arenillas DJ, Babyak N, Black SF, Bonaguro RJ, Brauer E, Candido TR, Castellarin M, Chen J, Chen Y, Cheng JC, Chopra V, Docking TR, Dreolini L, D'Souza CA, Flynn EK, Glenn R, Hatakka K, Hearty TG, Imanian B, Jiang S, Khorasan-zadeh S, Komljenovic I, Laprise S, Liao NY, Lim JS, Lithwick S, Liu F, Liu J, Lu M, McConechy M, McLeod AJ, Milisavljevic M, Mis J, O'Connor K, Palma B, Palmquist DL, Schmouth JF, Swanson MI, Tam B, Ticoll A, Turner JL, Varhol R, Vermeulen J, Watkins RF, Wilson G, Wong BK, Wong SH, Wong TY, Yang GS, Ypsilanti AR, Jones SJ, Holt RA, Goldowitz D, Wasserman WW, Simpson EM. Proc Natl Acad Sci U S A. 2010 Sep 21. 107(38):16589-94. 10.1073/pnas.1009158107 PubMed 20807748.
Backbone
  Vector backbone: pEMS1307
  Backbone size w/o insert (bp): 16482
  Vector type: Pleiades Promoter Project [sic, Pleaides Plieades]
Growth in bacteria
  Bacterial resistance: Ampicillin, 100 μg/mL
  Growth temperature: 37°C
  Growth strain: DH5alpha
  Growth instructions: DH10B
  Copy number: High Copy
Gene/Insert
  Gene/Insert name: Ple56 (alt names: DDC; dopa decarboxylase)
  Species: H. sapiens (human)
  Insert size (bp): 1407
  Entrez Gene: DDC (a.k.a. AADC)
  Tag / fusion protein: EGFP-NLS (C terminal on backbone)
  Cloning method: Restriction Enzyme; 5′ cloning site FseI (unknown if destroyed); 3′ cloning site AscI (unknown if destroyed)
  Sequencing primers: 5′ Unknown
Terms and licenses: Academic/Nonprofit Terms; Industry Terms: Not Available to Industry
How to cite: pEMS1125 was a gift from Elizabeth Simpson (Addgene plasmid # 29047 ; http://n2t.net/addgene:29047 ; RRID:Addgene_29047)
