[The description below was written by a language model from this plasmid's Addgene catalogue record.]
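Description:
pEMS1125 is a Pleiades Promoter Project plasmid built on the large pEMS1307 backbone (about 16.5 kb without insert). It carries Ple56, a 1,407 bp human MiniPromoter derived from regulatory sequence of the DDC gene (dopa decarboxylase, also known as AADC). The plasmid is maintained at high copy in standard E. coli cloning strains under ampicillin selection. The record gives no feature table, so the origin of replication and the other elements that make up the sizeable backbone are not stated.

Ple56 was inserted by restriction cloning between FseI and AscI sites, which places it upstream of a backbone-encoded EGFP-NLS reporter. Although the catalogue lists EGFP-NLS as a C-terminal tag, the insert is a promoter rather than a coding sequence. The arrangement is therefore best read as a MiniPromoter driving a nuclear-localised green fluorescent protein, with the nuclear localisation signal concentrating fluorescence in the nuclei of expressing cells and making them easier to identify.

The construct belongs to a collection of compact human regulatory elements designed and tested for their ability to drive selective, region- or cell-type-restricted expression in the brain. For this design the recorded outcome is negative: EGFP reporter expression was not detected in the brain or the eye. pEMS1125 is therefore mainly useful as a documented reference point for this DDC-based MiniPromoter design, or as a starting point for redesign, and not as a validated expression tool. The record does not state how the construct was delivered or which host animal was used for testing.
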