>Addgene plasmid #29047 | pEMS1125 | addgene partial sequence | sequence record 39616 | EGFP-N 5'-CGTCGCCGTCCAGCTCGACCAG-3'
ACCATGGTGGCGGAAGTTCCTATACCTTTTGAAGAATAGGAACTTCGGAATAGGAACTTCGGCGCGCCGG
TGTCTGGGCTCTGTCAGAGGTGAAAAGCAGCCGGGAGTGACTTGCTCTCTGTCCTCTCTCTCTCCTCTCC
ACAGTGACAGTTAAGAGGCACAGAAGATGTGATTGCCATTTATGTAGACAGAGTGTCTGCCTCCCCGAAG
CCAATCAGAGCTGCCGGCTCTGCATTATTTACTGAGCAGCATCCCTCCACCCTCCCACCACCTCCTGCCC
CCACTCTGCCCCCAGGGGGAGAGAGCCATCCTAGCAGGATGGAGAGGAGCATCAGGGCCTGCTGGGACTG
GCGAGAGGCCAAGGAAAAAATGGGCCCTGTGTTCCCAGGCACTGTGTAGGATGCAGATTTGGGGCCAGGG
CTCCTGGGACTCTCCCAGCAACTTTGAGAACGACCAGGCTCCACTCCAAGGGTGAGGAAGGGACGGCGTG
GCATTTGGGGAGTGCTCACTCTGGGTCTGCTCCTTCTGTGAGGGACTATTAGGACCCTGTGATACCCGGG
AGGCTCAGGGTCCCAAGCCCACTTCCCCAGATGAGAAAGTGAAGTG
