>Addgene plasmid #29047 | pEMS1125 | addgene partial sequence | sequence record 39767 | pEMS1307-fwd 5'-ccgcacgtctaagaaaccat-3'
AAATAGGCGTATCACGAGGCCCTTTCGTCTTCAAGAATTAATTCCGATCATATTCAATAACCCTTAATGA
ATTCGAGCTCCTAGGCCGGCCATGGTGACGCTTGGGCAGCTCCCATCTTGCCCTCTGTGCAGATGGGGCC
TAATCTCCTTACTGCCTCCATTGTCCACATGGCTGCTGCCTGCAGGTCCCTGCACGGCTGCTGGAGGGAG
CTGCTTATGCACAGGCTGAGACCAGGATCCCCTCACTTGTACCACCTGCCAGGTCCCCGCCCTGCAGCCC
CTGCACTCATGGCATGTTCTGCTGCCTGGAAGGCCGCTGCCTCTGTCCCAGTTCCATGGGGATCTCTGCT
CTAGAGGGGTAGCTTCTTCCTTGAAAAGATGCTGCTTAAAGTCAGAGGATGGATGGCTCTCCTTGGGGCA
TTTCTAGCTCTGGACTGTGCCACAAGCCCTGGATGTGGTATGTGTATGTGTGTGTATGCATGCACTTAGG
TATGTGTGTGTGTGCATGTGTGTGTGGTATGCATGCATATATGCATGTGCTATTGTAC
